>Addgene plasmid #44104 | pEBB-3XMyc-TRAF2 | addgene partial sequence | sequence record 60937 | EF1a-Fwd
ATTCTCTAGAGATCCCTCGACCTCGAGATCCATTGTGCTGGATCTACCATGGAGCAAAAGCTCATCTCAG
AGGAAGATCTGGGAGAGCAAAAGCTCATCTCAGAGGAAGATCTGGGTGAGCAAAAGCTCATCTCAGAGGA
AGATCTGGGATCCATGGCTGCAGCTAGCGTGACCCCCCCTGGCTCCCTGGAGTTGCTACAGCCCGGCTTC
TCCAAGACCCTCCTGGGGACCAAGCTGGAAGCCAAGTACCTGTGCTCCGCCTGCAGAAACGTCCTCCGCA
GGCCCTTCCAGGCGCAGTGTGGCCACCGGTACTGCTCCTTCTGCCTGGCCAGCATCCTCAGCTCTGGGCC
TCAGAACTGTGCTGCCTGTGTTCACGAGGGCATATATGAAGAAGGCATTTCTATTTTAGAAAGCAGTTCG
GCCTTCCCAGATAATGCTGCCCGCAGGGAGGTGGAGAGCCTGCCGGCCGTCTGTCCCAGTGATGGATGCA
CCTGGAAGGGGACCCTGAAAGAATACGAGAGCTGCCACGAAGGCCGCTGCCCGCTCATGCTGACCGAATG
TCCCGCGTGCAAAGGCCTGGTCCGCCTTGGTGAAAAGGAGCGCCACCTGGAGCACGAGTGCCCGGAGAGA
AGCCTGAGCTGCCGGCATTGCCGGGCACCCTGCTGCGGAGCAGACGTGAAGGCGCACCACGAGGTCTGCC
CCAAGTTCCCCTTAACTTGTGACGGCTGCGGCAAGAAGAAGATCCCCCGGGAGAAGTTTCAGGACCACGT
CAAGACTTGTGGCAAGTGTCGAGTCCCTTGCAGATTCCACGCCATCGGCTGCCTCGAGACGGTAGAGGGT
GAGAAACAGCAGGAGCACGAGGTGCAGTGGCTGCGGGA
