[The description below was written by a language model from this plasmid's Addgene catalogue record.]
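Description:
pEBB-3XMyc-TRAF2 is a mammalian expression plasmid built on the pEBB backbone and carrying human TRAF2 (TNF receptor-associated factor 2), an adaptor protein and RING-domain family member that relays signals from TNF receptor family members toward pathways such as NF-κB. The plasmid is maintained in E. coli as a high-copy construct under ampicillin selection. The record lists no mammalian selection marker and does not state the promoter driving the insert or the origin of replication, and no feature table is provided, so these elements cannot be confirmed here.

The TRAF2 coding sequence, corresponding to the human reference transcript, was inserted by restriction cloning using BamHI at both the 5′ and 3′ junctions, with both sites preserved. Because the same enzyme flanks each end, the insert can be released as a single fragment, but its orientation is not fixed by the cloning strategy itself. The construct name indicates a triple Myc epitope tag fused to TRAF2, which would allow detection and immunoprecipitation with anti-Myc antibodies. However, the catalogue fields do not list the tag separately or specify whether it sits at the N or C terminus.

The associated study concerns phosphorylation of TRAF2 by IκB kinase ε and its role in transformation of mammary epithelial cells. This is consistent with using the plasmid to express tagged TRAF2 in cultured mammalian cells for work on protein interactions, post-translational modification and downstream signalling.
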