Addgene plasmid #44104: pEBB-3XMyc-TRAF2
Depositing lab: William Hahn. Depositing organization: Dana-Farber Cancer Institute. Publication: IkappaB kinase epsilon phosphorylates TRAF2 to promote mammary epithelial cell transformation. Shen RR, Zhou AY, Kim E, Lim E, Habelhah H, Hahn WC. Mol Cell Biol. 2012 Dec;32(23):4756-68. doi: 10.1128/MCB.00468-12. Epub 2012 Sep 24. PubMed 23007157.
Backbone
  Vector backbone: pEBB
  Vector type: Mammalian Expression
Growth in bacteria
  Bacterial resistance: Ampicillin, 100 μg/mL
  Growth temperature: 37°C
  Growth strain: DH5alpha
  Copy number: High Copy
Gene/Insert
  Gene/Insert name: TRAF2 (alt name: TNF receptor-associated factor 2)
  Species: H. sapiens (human)
  GenBank ID: NM_021138.3 NP_066961.2
  Entrez Gene: TRAF2 (a.k.a. MGC:45012, RNF117, TRAP, TRAP3)
  Cloning method: Restriction Enzyme; 5′ cloning site BamH1 (not destroyed); 3′ cloning site BamH1 (not destroyed)
  Sequencing primers: 5′ TRAF2 Fwd; 3′ M13
Terms and licenses: Academic/Nonprofit Terms; Industry Terms: Not Available to Industry
How to cite: pEBB-3XMyc-TRAF2 was a gift from William Hahn (Addgene plasmid # 44104 ; http://n2t.net/addgene:44104 ; RRID:Addgene_44104)
